>Addgene plasmid #200235 | U6-TM2Emp-6T_iBlue | addgene full sequence | sequence record 396676 | Addgene NGS Result
GACGGATCGGGAGATCTCCCGATCCCCTATGGTGCACTCTCAGTACAATCTGCTCTGATGCCGCATAGTT
AAGCCAGTATCTGCTCCCTGCTTGTGTGTTGGAGGTCGCTGAGTAGTGCGCGAGCAAAATTTAAGCTACA
ACAAGGCAAGGCTTGACCGACAATTGCATGAAGAATCTGCTTAGGGTTAGGCGTTTTGCGCTGCTTCGCG
ATGTACGGGCCAGATATACGCGTTGACATTGATTATTGACTAGTGAGGGCCTATTTCCCATGATTCCTTC
ATATTTGCATATACGATACAAGGCTGTTAGAGAGATAATTGGAATTAATTTGACTGTAAACACAAAGATA
TTAGTACAAAATACGTGACGTAGAAAGTAATAATTTCTTGGGTAGTTTGCAGTTTTAAAATTATGTTTTA
AAATGGACTATCATATGCTTACCGTAACTTGAAAGTATTTCGATTTCTTGGCTTTATATATCTTGTGGAA
AGGACGAAACACCGGCTCGAAAGAGCCACGGGTCTTCGAGCATTGGAAGTCTAGATACCTGCTTTACGAA
GACCTATGCTAGTACGAAAGTACTAGCTTTTTTGCTAGCAGGCATGCTGGGGATGCGGTGGGCTCTATGG
CTTCTGAGGCGGAAAGAACCAGCTGGGGCTCTAGGGGGTATCCCC
[124 nt withheld, positions 676-799]
C
[91 nt withheld, positions 801-891]
A
[49 nt withheld, positions 893-941]
CCTTTGACGTTGGAGTCCACGTTCTTT
[37 nt withheld, positions 969-1005]
ACCCTATCTCGGTCTATTCTTTTGATTTATAAGGGATTTTGCCGATTTCGGCCTATTGGTTAAAAAATGA
GCTGATTTAACAAAAATTTAACGCGAATTAATTCTGTGGAATGTGTGTCAGTTAGGGTGTGGAAAGTCCC
CAGGCTCCCCAGCAGGCAGAAGTATGCAAAGCATGCATCTCAATTAGTCAGCAACCAGGTGTGGAAAGTC
CCCAGGCTCCCCAGCAGGCAGAAGTATGCAAAGCATGCATCTCAATTAGTCAGCAACCATAGTCCCGCCC
CTAACTCCGCCCATCCCGCCCCTAACTCCGCCCAGTTCCGCCCATTCTCCGCCCCATGGCTGACTAATTT
TTTTTATTTATGCAGAGGCCGAGGCCGCCTCTGCCTCTGAGCTATTCCAGAAGTAGTGAGGAGGCTTTTT
TGGAGGCCTAGGCTTTTGCAAAAAGCTCCCGGGAGCTTGTATATCCATTTTCGGATCTGATCGCCACCAT
GTCGGTACCGCTGACTACCTCAGCATTCGGCCACGCGTTTCTGGCTAACTGTGAACGCGAGCAGATCCAC
CTGGCGGGCTCCATTCAGCCGCACGGTATCCTGCTGGCTGTGAAAGAGCCGGACAACGTGGTGATCCAGG
CTTCTATTAACGCTGCGGAGTTCCTGAACACCAACTCTGTTGTTGGCCGTCCGCTGCGTGACCTGGGCGG
CGATCTGCCTTTGCAGATCCTGCCGCACCTGAACGGCCCGCTGCACCTGGCTCCGATGACCCTGCGTTGT
ACCGTGGGTTCTCCGCCGCGTCGTGTGGACTGTACCATTCATCGTCCGTCTAACGGCGGCCTGATCGTAG
AACTGGAACCAGCAACCAAGACCACTAACATTGCGCCGGCTCTGGACGGTGCGTTTCATCGTATCACTTC
TTCATCCTCCCTGATGGGCCTGTGTGACGAAACCGCGACTATTATCCGTGAGATTACTGGCTACGACCGT
GTGATGGTAGTACGTTTCGATGAAGAGGGTAATGGCCAAATTCTGTCCGAACGTCGTCGTGCGGACCTGG
AAGCGTTCCTGGGTAACCGCTACCCGGCGTCTACTATTCCGCAGATCGCTCGTCGCCTGTACGAACATAA
CCGTGTTCGCCTGCTGGTAGATGTGAACTATACTCCGGTTCCGCTACAGCCGCGCATCAGCCCGCTGAAC
GGTCGTGATCTGGATATGTCCCTGTCTTGCCTGCGCTCTATGTCCCCGTGCCACCAGAAATACATGCAGG
ACATGGGCGTTGGCGCGACCCTGGTTTGCTCTCTGATGGTGTCTGGTCGTCTGTGGGGTCTGATCGCTTG
CCACCACTACGAACCGCGCTTCGTTCCGTTCCACATTCGCGCTGCTGGCGAAGCGCTGGCGGAAACTTGT
GCGATCCGCATCGCGACGCTGGAGAGCTTTGCACAGTCTCAGTCCAAATGATGTACAAGTAAAGCACGTG
CTACGAGATTTCGATTCCACCGCCGCCTTCTATGAAAGGTTGGGCTTCGGAATCGTTTTCCGGGACGCCG
GCTGGATGATCCTCCAGCGCGGGGATCTCATGCTGGAGTTCTTCGCCCACCCCAACTTGTTTATTGCAGC
TTATAATGGTTACAAATAAAGCAATAGCATCACAAATTTCACAAATAAAGCATTTTTTTCACTGCATTCT
AGTTGTGGTTTGTCCAAACTCATCAATGTATCTTATCATGTCTGTATACCGTCGACCTCTAGCTAGAGCT
TGGCGTAATCATGGTCATAGCTGTTTCCTGTGTGAAATTGTTATCCGCTCACAATTCCACACAACATACG
AGCCGGAAGCATAAAGTGTAAAGCCTGGGGTGCCTAATGAGTGAGCTAACTCACATTAATTGCGTTGCGC
TCACTGCCCGCTTTCCAGTCGGGAAACCTGTCGTGCCAGCTGCATTAATGAATCGGCCAACGCGCGGGGA
GAGGCGGTTTGCGTATTGGGCGCTCTTCCGCTTCCTCGCTCACTGACTCGCTGCGCTCGGTCGTTCGGCT
GCGGCGAGCGGTATCAGCTCACTCAAAGGCGGTAATACGGTTATCCACAGAATCAGGGGATAACGCAGGA
AAGAACATGTGAGCAAAAGGCCAGCAAAAGGCCAGGAACCGTAAAAAGGCCGCGTTGCTGGCGTTTTTCC
ATAGGCTCCGCCCCCCTGACGAGCATCACAAAAATCGACGCTCAAGTCAGAGGTGGCGAAACCCGACAGG
ACTATAAAGATACCAGGCGTTTCCCCCTGGAAGCTCCCTCGTGCGCTCTCCTGTTCCGACCCTGCCGCTT
ACCGGATACCTGTCCGCCTTTCTCCCTTCGGGAAGCGTGGCGCTTTCTCATAGCTCACGCTGTAGGTATC
TCAGTTCGGTGTAGGTCGTTCGCTCCAAGCTGGGCTGTGTGCACGAACCCCCCGTTCAGCCCGACCGCTG
CGCCTTATCCGGTAACTATCGTCTTGAGTCCAACCCGGTAAGACACGACTTATCGCCACTGGCAGCAGCC
ACTGGTAACAGGATTAGCAGAGCGAGGTATGTAGGCGGTGCTACAGAGTTCTTGAAGTGGTGGCCTAACT
ACGGCTACACTAGAAGAACAGTATTTGGTATCTGCGCTCTGCTGAAGCCAGTTACCTTCGGAAAAAGAGT
TGGTAGCTCTTGATCCGGCAAACAAACCACCGCTGGTAGCGGTGGTTTTTTTGTTTGCAAGCAGCAGATT
ACGCGCAGAAAAAAAGGATCTCAAGAAGATCCTTTGATCTTTTCTACGGGGTCTGACGCTCAGTGGAACG
AAAACTCACGTTAAGGGATTTTGGTCATGAGATTATCAAAAAGGATCTTCACCTAGATCCTTTTAAATTA
AAAATGAAGTTTTAAATCAATCTAAAGTATATATGAGTAAACTTGGTCTGACAGTTACCAATGCTTAATC
AGTGAGGCACCTATCTCAGCGATCTGTCTATTTCGTTCATCCATAGTTGCCTGACTCCCCGTCGTGTAGA
TAACTACGATACGGGAGGGCTTACCATCTGGCCCCAGTGCTGCAATGATACCGCGAGACCCACGCTCACC
GGCTCCAGATTTATCAGCAATAAACCAGCCAGCCGGAAGGGCCGAGCGCAGAAGTGGTCCTGCAACTTTA
TCCGCCTCCATCCAGTCTATTAATTGTTGCCGGGAAGCTAGAGTAAGTAGTTCGCCAGTTAATAGTTTGC
GCAACGTTGTTGCCATTGCTACAGGCATCGTGGTGTCACGCTCGTCGTTTGGTATGGCTTCATTCAGCTC
CGGTTCCCAACGATCAAGGCGAGTTACATGATCCCCCATGTTGTGCAAAAAAGCGGTTAGCTCCTTCGGT
CCTCCGATCGTTGTCAGAAGTAAGTTGGCCGCAGTGTTATCACTCATGGTTATGGCAGCACTGCATAATT
CTCTTACTGTCATGCCATCCGTAAGATGCTTTTCTGTGACTGGTGAGTACTCAACCAAGTCATTCTGAGA
ATAGTGTATGCGGCGACCGAGTTGCTCTTGCCCGGCGTCAATACGGGATAATACCGCGCCACATAGCAGA
ACTTTAAAAGTGCTCATCATTGGAAAACGTTCTTCGGGGCGAAAACTCTCAAGGATCTTACCGCTGTTGA
GATCCAGTTCGATGTAACCCACTCGTGCACCCAACTGATCTTCAGCATCTTTTACTTTCACCAGCGTTTC
TGGGTGAGCAAAAACAGGAAGGCAAAATGCCGCAAAAAAGGGAATAAGGGCGACACGGAAATGTTGAATA
CTCATACTCTTCCTTTTTCAATATTATTGAAGCATTTATCAGGGTTATTGTCTCATGAGCGGATACATAT
TTGAATGTATTTAGAAAAATAAACAAATAGGGGTTCCGCGCACATTTCCCCGAAAAGTGCCACCTGACGT
C
Features (pLannotate 1.2.2; 17 found; start..end, strand, type, name):
     28..80      -  misc_feature   bom (fragment): basis of mobility region from pBR322
    235..254     +  enhancer       CMV enhancer (fragment): human cytomegalovirus immediate early enhancer
    255..495     +  promoter       U6 promoter: RNA polymerase III promoter for human U6 snRNA
    596..630     +  polyA_signal   bGH poly(A) signal (fragment): bovine growth hormone polyadenylation signal
    634..655     +  promoter       SV40 promoter (fragment): SV40 enhancer and early promoter
    676..1104    +  rep_origin     f1 ori (sequence partly withheld): f1 bacteriophage origin of replication; arrow indicates direction of (+) strand synthesis
   1118..1447    +  promoter       SV40 promoter: SV40 enhancer and early promoter
   1494..2453    +  CDS            mIFP: naturally monomeric infrared fluorescent protein derived from a truncated bacteriophytochrome (Yu et al., 2015)
   2479..2604    +  CDS            ble (fragment): BLE_KLEPN - Experimental evidence at protein level: Swiss-Prot protein existence level 1. Binding protein with a strong affinity to the bleomycin family of antibiotics. Binds to CL990; an antimitotic-antibiotic compound. From Klebsiella pneumoniae.
   2599..2720    +  polyA_signal   SV40 poly(A) signal: SV40 polyadenylation signal
   2793..2809    -  protein_bind   lac operator: The lac repressor binds to the lac operator to inhibit transcription in E. coli. This inhibition can be relieved by adding lactose or isopropyl-β-D-thiogalactopyranoside (IPTG). lac repressor encoded by lacI
   2817..2847    -  promoter       lac promoter: promoter for the E. coli lac operon
   2862..2883    -  protein_bind   CAP binding site: CAP binding activates transcription in the presence of cAMP. E. coli catabolite activator protein
   2896..2988    -  CDS            lacI (fragment): lac repressor; lacI; The lac repressor binds to the lac operator to inhibit transcription in E. coli. This inhibition can be relieved by adding lactose or isopropyl-β-D-thiogalactopyranoside (IPTG).
   3171..3759    -  rep_origin     ori: high-copy-number ColE1/pMB1/pBR322/pUC origin of replication
   3930..4790    -  CDS            AmpR: β-lactamase; bla; confers resistance to ampicillin, carbenicillin, and related antibiotics
   4791..4895    -  promoter       AmpR promoter: bla
