[The description below was written by a language model from this plasmid's Addgene catalogue record and pLannotate feature annotations shown in this document.]
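Description:
U6-TM2Emp-6T_iBlue is an empty mammalian expression backbone built on a pcDNA-type vector and intended for cloning short RNA "trigger" sequences that activate iSBH-sgRNAs, the RNA-sensing guide RNAs used to make CRISPR transcriptional activators conditional on the presence of a specific transcript. It carries no insert. The plasmid is about 4.9 kb and is maintained in E. coli at high copy through a ColE1/pUC-type origin, with selection by ampicillin via the β-lactamase gene and its native promoter. An f1 origin is also present, along with short remnants of lac regulatory elements and a bom fragment inherited from the parental backbone.

The functional cloning cassette is driven by the human U6 promoter, an RNA polymerase III promoter suited to producing short, uncapped, non-polyadenylated RNAs. Only a small fragment of the original CMV enhancer remains upstream of it. The roughly 100 nt between the U6 promoter and a residual bGH poly(A) fragment is unannotated and presumably holds the cloning site. The "6T" in the name suggests a six-thymidine Pol III terminator, though the record does not annotate this, nor does it explain "TM2Emp".

A second, independent cassette uses the SV40 enhancer/early promoter to express a reporter annotated as mIFP, a monomeric infrared fluorescent protein derived from a bacteriophytochrome. This presumably corresponds to the "iBlue" marker in the name. It is followed by a leftover fragment of the bleomycin/zeocin resistance gene and the SV40 poly(A) signal, so the reporter appears to have replaced most of the original drug-selection marker. The fluorescent marker would allow transfected cells to be identified when trigger RNAs are co-delivered with iSBH-sgRNA and CRISPR activator components.
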