Addgene plasmid #200235: U6-TM2Emp-6T_iBlue
Purpose: (Empty Backbone) Backbone for cloning short RNA triggers that activate iSBH-sgRNAs
Depositing lab: Tatjana Sauka-Spengler. Depositing organization: University of Oxford. Publication: Specific Modulation of CRISPR Transcriptional Activators through RNA-Sensing Guide RNAs in Mammalian Cells and Zebrafish Embryos. Pelea O, Mayes S, Ferry QRV, Fulga TA, Sauka-Spengler T. bioRxiv 2023.05.08.539738 10.1101/2023.05.08.539738.
Backbone
  Vector backbone: pcDNA
  Vector type: Mammalian Expression
Growth in bacteria
  Bacterial resistance: Ampicillin, 100 μg/mL
  Growth temperature: 37°C
  Growth strain: DH5alpha
  Copy number: High Copy
Gene/Insert
  Gene/Insert name: None
Terms and licenses: Academic/Nonprofit Terms; Industry Terms: Not Available to Industry
Depositor comments: Please visit https://www.biorxiv.org/content/10.1101/2023.05.08.539738v1 for bioRxiv preprint.
How to cite: U6-TM2Emp-6T_iBlue was a gift from Tatjana Sauka-Spengler (Addgene plasmid # 200235 ; http://n2t.net/addgene:200235 ; RRID:Addgene_200235)
